Addgene plasmid #51344: 2I62
Depositing lab: Cheryl Arrowsmith. Depositing organization: University of Toronto.
Backbone
  Vector backbone: pET28-MHL
  Vector type: Bacterial Expression
Growth in bacteria
  Bacterial resistance: Kanamycin, 50 μg/mL
  Growth temperature: 37°C
  Growth strain: DH5alpha
  Copy number: Low Copy
Gene/Insert
  Gene/Insert name: 2I62 (alt name: NNMT)
  Mutation: Truncation: See Comments
  Promoter: T7
  Tag / fusion protein: His (N terminal on insert)
  Cloning method: Ligation Independent Cloning
  Sequencing primers: 5′ T7; 3′ T7-term
Terms and licenses: Academic/Nonprofit Terms; Industry Terms: Not Available to Industry
How to cite: 2I62 was a gift from Cheryl Arrowsmith (Addgene plasmid # 51344 ; http://n2t.net/addgene:51344 ; RRID:Addgene_51344)
