[The description below was written by a language model from this plasmid's Addgene catalogue record.]
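Description:
2I62 is a bacterial expression plasmid built on the pET28-MHL backbone, carrying an insert listed under the name 2I62 with the alternative name NNMT, the usual symbol for nicotinamide N-methyltransferase. The source species of the gene is not stated in the record. The insert is described as a truncated form of the protein, but the exact boundaries are deferred to comments that are not included in the available fields, so the residues retained cannot be specified here. The coding sequence was introduced by ligation-independent cloning, and the construct can be verified by sequencing from the standard T7 promoter and T7 terminator priming sites that flank the cloning region.

Expression is driven by the T7 promoter, which means productive transcription depends on a host supplying T7 RNA polymerase, as is typical for pET-series vectors; the DH5alpha strain listed is a propagation host rather than an expression host. The protein is produced with an N-terminal His tag, which allows capture by immobilised metal affinity chromatography. The plasmid is selected with kanamycin and is recorded as low copy. No feature table is provided, so details such as the origin of replication, any protease cleavage site between tag and insert, or lac operator/repressor elements are not documented in the record. The combination of a truncated domain construct, a His tag and a T7 system is consistent with recombinant protein production in E. coli for purification and for biochemical or structural work, although the record does not explicitly state an intended application.
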