>Addgene plasmid #51344 | 2I62 | depositor partial sequence | sequence record 78246 | Insert sequence
ATGGAATCTGGCTTCACCTCCAAGGACACTTATCTAAGTCATTTTAATCCTCGGGATTACTTGGAAAAAT
ATTACAGCTTTGGGTCCAGACACTGTGCAGAAAATGAGATCCTCAGACATCTGCTGAAAAATCTTTTTAA
GATATTCTGCCTGGGTGCTGTAAAGGGAGAACTCCTGATTGACATTGGCTCTGGCCCCACCATCTATCAG
CTTCTCTCTGCCTGTGAGTCCTTCACGGAGATCATTGTCTCTGACTACACAGACCAGAACCTCTGGGAGC
TGCAGAAATGGCTGAAGAAGGAACCAGGAGCCTTTGACTGGTCCCCAGTGGTCACCTATGTGTGTGATCT
TGAAGGCAACAGAATGAAGGGACCTGAGAAGGAGGAGAAGTTGAGGCGTGCAATCAAGCAGGTACTAAAG
TGTGATGTGACCCAGAGCCAGCCTCTGGGTGGGGTCTCTCTGCCTCCTGCTGACTGCCTGCTCAGCACAC
TGTGCCTGGATGCTGCCTGCCCTGACCTCCCAGCCTATCGCACTGCCCTCAGGAACCTGGGCAGTCTGCT
CAAGCCAGGAGGCTTCCTGGTGATGGTAGATGCCCTGAAGAGTAGCTACTACATGATTGGGGAGCAGAAG
TTTTCCAGCCTTCCCCTGGGATGGGAGACTGTTCGAGATGCTGTGGAAGAGGCTGGTTACACCATTGAGC
AATTTGAGGTGATTTCTCAAAATTACTCTTCTACCACATCCAATAATGAAGGACTCTTCTCCCTAGTGGG
GCGAAAGCCAGGCAGATCTGAA
