>Addgene plasmid #51344 | 2I62 | addgene partial sequence | sequence record 79384 | T7 5'-TAATACGACTCACTATAGGG-3'
AATAATTTTGTTTAACTTTAAGAAGGAGATATACCATGCATCATCATCATCATCACAGCAGCGGCAGAGA
AAACTTGTATTTCCAGGGCATGGAATCTGGCTTCACCTCCAAGGACACTTATCTAAGTCATTTTAATCCT
CGGGATTACTTGGAAAAATATTACAGCTTTGGGTCCAGACACTGTGCAGAAAATGAGATCCTCAGACATC
TGCTGAAAAATCTTTTTAAGATATTCTGCCTGGGTGCTGTAAAGGGAGAACTCCTGATTGACATTGGCTC
TGGCCCCACCATCTATCAGCTTCTCTCTGCCTGTGAGTCCTTCACGGAGATCATTGTCTCTGACTACACA
GACCAGAACCTCTGGGAGCTGCAGAAATGGCTGAAGAAGGAACCAGGAGCCTTTGACTGGTCCCCAGTGG
TCACCTATGTGTGTGATCTTGAAGGCAACAGAATGAAGGGACCTGAGAAGGAGGAGAAGTTGAGGCGTGC
AATCAAGCAGGTACTAAAGTGTGATGTGACCCAGAGCCAGCCTCTGGGTGGGGTCTCTCTGCCTCCTGCT
GACTGCCTGCTCAGCACACTGTGCCTGGATGCTGCCTGCCCTGACCTCCCAGCCTATCGCACTGCCCTCA
GGAACCTGGGCAGTCTGCTCAAGCCAGGAGGCTTCCTGGTGATGGTAGATGCCCTGAAGAGTAGCTACTA
CATGATTGGGGAGCAGAAGTTTTCCAGCCTTCCCCTGGGATGGGAGACTGTTCGAGATGCTGTGGAAGAG
GCTGGTTACACCATTGAGCAATTTGAGGTGATTTCTCAAAATTACTCTTCTACCACATCCAATAATGAAG
GACTCTTCTCCCTAGTGGGGCGAAAGCCAGGCAGATCTGAATGATGACGAA
